Addgene plasmid #51765: lentiCRISPR - EGFP sgRNA 6
Purpose: Expresses human codon-optimized Cas9 protein and puromycin resistance from EFS promoter and an EGFP targeting synthetic single-guide RNA (sgRNA) element from U6 promoter. Lentiviral backbone.
Depositing lab: Feng Zhang. Depositing organization: Broad Institute. Publication: Genome-scale CRISPR-Cas9 knockout screening in human cells. Shalem O, Sanjana NE, Hartenian E, Shi X, Scott DA, Mikkelsen TS, Heckl D, Ebert BL, Root DE, Doench JG, Zhang F. Science. 2014 Jan 3;343(6166):84-7. doi: 10.1126/science.1247005. Epub 2013 Dec 12. PubMed 24336571.
Backbone
  Vector backbone: lentiCRISPR (pXPR_001), Addgene plasmid #49535
  Backbone manufacturer: Zhang lab
  Vector type: Mammalian Expression, Lentiviral, CRISPR
  Selectable markers: Puromycin
Growth in bacteria
  Bacterial resistance: Ampicillin, 100 μg/mL
  Growth temperature: 37°C
  Growth strain: Stbl3
  Growth instructions: Use SapI digest to check for unwanted recombination of lentiviral plasmid. Only amplify in RecA- bacteria (eg. Stbl3).
  Copy number: High Copy
Gene/Insert 1
  Gene/Insert name: Cas9 (alt name: S. pyogenes CRISPR-Cas9)
  Species: Synthetic
  Insert size (bp): 4200
  Promoter: EFS
  Cloning method: Restriction Enzyme; 5′ cloning site BamHI (not destroyed); 3′ cloning site NheI (not destroyed)
  Sequencing primers: 5′ GGTACAGTGCAGGGGAAAGA; 3′ TGCCCTCCAAATATGTGAACT
Gene/Insert 2
  Gene/Insert name: Puromycin resistance (alt names: puromycin N-acetyl-transferase; PAC)
  Insert size (bp): 600
  Promoter: EFS
  Cloning method: Restriction Enzyme; 5′ cloning site NheI (not destroyed); 3′ cloning site MluI (not destroyed)
  Sequencing primers: 5′ TGCTGCTACTAAGAAAGCTGGTC
Gene/Insert 3
  Gene/Insert name: EGFP sgRNA 6 (alt name: EGFP targeting RNA element #6 (with +85 chimeric RNA))
  Species: Synthetic
  Insert size (bp): 96
  Promoter: U6
  Cloning method: Restriction Enzyme; 5′ cloning site BsmBI (destroyed during cloning); 3′ cloning site BsmBI (destroyed during cloning)
  Sequencing primers: 5′ #140 hU6-F
Terms and licenses: Academic/Nonprofit Terms; Industry Terms: Not Available to Industry
Depositor comments: gRNA target sequence GGTGAACCGCATCGAGCTGA These six EGFP-targeting lentiCRISPRs have EGFP-targeting sgRNAs cloned into the lentiCRISPR backbone plasmid (Addgene plasmid 49535) and are used in Fig 1B of Shalem*, Sanjana* et al (2014). If you want to clone your own targeting sequences, please use the lentiCRISPR backbone plasmid (Addgene plasmid 49535), as the sgRNA Type IIs cloning site is not present in these plasmids. Special note from the Zhang lab: We are constantly improving our CRISPR reagents. Please check https://zlab.bio/ for the most up-to-date information.
How to cite: lentiCRISPR - EGFP sgRNA 6 was a gift from Feng Zhang (Addgene plasmid # 51765 ; http://n2t.net/addgene:51765 ; RRID:Addgene_51765)
