[The description below was written by a language model from this plasmid's Addgene catalogue record and the feature table of its GenBank file.]
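Description:
lentiCRISPR - EGFP sgRNA 6 is an 11.6 kb single-vector lentiviral CRISPR plasmid built on the lentiCRISPR (pXPR_001) backbone for knockout of EGFP in mammalian cells. It is a self-inactivating HIV-1-based transfer vector. An RSV promoter fused to a truncated 5' LTR drives production of the viral genome, which carries the Psi packaging signal, the RRE for Rev-dependent nuclear export, a cPPT/CTS element, a WPRE to enhance transcript expression, and a U3-deleted 3' LTR followed by an SV40 poly(A) signal. In bacteria the plasmid replicates from a high-copy ColE1/pUC-type origin and is selected with ampicillin. An f1 origin and an SV40 origin are also present in the backbone. Because the repeated LTRs are prone to recombination, the record specifies recombination-deficient hosts for propagation.

The payload consists of two expression units. A human U6 RNA polymerase III promoter transcribes a chimeric single-guide RNA, made up of an EGFP-targeting spacer (guide number 6 of a set of six) joined to the S. pyogenes guide RNA scaffold. Downstream, the EFS (EF-1-alpha core) promoter drives a single open reading frame encoding human codon-optimized S. pyogenes Cas9. The Cas9 carries an N-terminal FLAG tag and SV40 NLS and a C-terminal nucleoplasmin NLS, and is linked through a P2A peptide to puromycin N-acetyltransferase. Ribosomal skipping at P2A yields separate Cas9 and resistance proteins, so puromycin selection enriches for transduced, Cas9-expressing cells. The construct was used to demonstrate the efficiency of lentiviral Cas9/sgRNA-mediated knockout of EGFP in the depositing lab's genome-scale knockout screening study. The Type IIS (BsmBI) guide-cloning site was destroyed during insertion, so new guides must be cloned into the parental backbone instead.
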