LOCUS       Exported 11589 bp ds-DNA circular SYN 12-MAY-2021
DEFINITION  Expresses human codon-optimized Cas9 protein and puromycin
            resistance from EFS promoter and an EGFP targeting synthetic
            single-guide RNA (sgRNA) element from U6 promoter. Lentiviral
            backbone..
ACCESSION   .
VERSION     .
KEYWORDS    lentiCRISPR - EGFP sgRNA 6
SOURCE      synthetic DNA construct
  ORGANISM  synthetic DNA construct
REFERENCE   1 (bases 1 to 11589)
  AUTHORS   Shalem O, Sanjana NE, Hartenian E, Shi X, Scott DA, Mikkelsen TS,
            Heckl D, Ebert BL, Root DE, Doench JG, Zhang F
  TITLE     Genome-scale CRISPR-Cas9 knockout screening in human cells.
  JOURNAL   Science. 2014 Jan 3;343(6166):84-7. doi: 10.1126/science.1247005.
            Epub 2013 Dec 12.
  PUBMED    24336571
REFERENCE   2 (bases 1 to 11589)
  AUTHORS   .
  TITLE     Direct Submission
  JOURNAL   Exported May 12, 2021 from SnapGene Server 1.1.58
            http://www.snapgene.com
FEATURES             Location/Qualifiers
     source          1..11589
                     /organism="synthetic DNA construct"
                     /mol_type="other DNA"
     promoter        5..231
                     /label=RSV promoter
                     /note="Rous sarcoma virus enhancer/promoter"
     LTR             232..412
                     /label=5' LTR (truncated)
                     /note="truncated 5' long terminal repeat (LTR) from HIV-1"
     misc_feature    459..584
                     /label=HIV-1 Psi
                     /note="packaging signal of human immunodeficiency virus
                     type 1"
     misc_feature    1077..1310
                     /label=RRE
                     /note="The Rev response element (RRE) of HIV-1 allows for
                     Rev-dependent mRNA export from the nucleus to the
                     cytoplasm."
     CDS             1495..1539
                     /codon_start=1
                     /product="antigenic peptide corresponding to amino acids
                     655 to 669 of the HIV envelope protein gp41 (Lutje Hulsik
                     et al., 2013)"
                     /label=gp41 peptide
                     /note="recognized by the 2H10 single-chain llama nanobody"
                     /translation="KNEQELLELDKWASL"
     promoter        1717..1957
                     /label=U6 promoter
                     /note="RNA polymerase III promoter for human U6 snRNA"
     primer_bind     1717..1737
                     /label=hU6-F
                     /note="Human U6 promoter, forward primer"
     primer_bind     1888..1907
                     /label=LKO.1 5'
                     /note="Human U6 promoter, forward primer"
     misc_RNA        1986..2061
                     /label=gRNA scaffold
                     /note="guide RNA scaffold for the Streptococcus pyogenes
                     CRISPR/Cas9 system"
     misc_feature    2109..2226
                     /label=cPPT/CTS
                     /note="central polypurine tract and central termination
                     sequence of HIV-1"
     promoter        2295..2506
                     /label=EF-1-alpha core promoter
                     /note="core promoter for human elongation factor
                     EF-1-alpha"
     regulatory      2526..2535
                     /regulatory_class="other"
                     /note="vertebrate consensus sequence for strong initiation
                     of translation (Kozak, 1987)"
     CDS             2535..2558
                     /codon_start=1
                     /product="FLAG(R) epitope tag, followed by an enterokinase
                     cleavage site"
                     /label=FLAG
                     /translation="DYKDDDDK"
     CDS             2565..2585
                     /codon_start=1
                     /product="nuclear localization signal of SV40 (simian virus
                     40) large T antigen"
                     /label=SV40 NLS
                     /translation="PKKKRKV"
     CDS             2610..6710
                     /codon_start=1
                     /product="Cas9 (Csn1) endonuclease from the Streptococcus
                     pyogenes Type II CRISPR/Cas system"
                     /label=Cas9
                     /note="generates RNA-guided double strand breaks in DNA"
                     /translation="DKKYSIGLDIGTNSVGWAVITDEYKVPSKKFKVLGNTDRHSIKKN
                     LIGALLFDSGETAEATRLKRTARRRYTRRKNRICYLQEIFSNEMAKVDDSFFHRLEESF
                     LVEEDKKHERHPIFGNIVDEVAYHEKYPTIYHLRKKLVDSTDKADLRLIYLALAHMIKF
                     RGHFLIEGDLNPDNSDVDKLFIQLVQTYNQLFEENPINASGVDAKAILSARLSKSRRLE
                     NLIAQLPGEKKNGLFGNLIALSLGLTPNFKSNFDLAEDAKLQLSKDTYDDDLDNLLAQI
                     GDQYADLFLAAKNLSDAILLSDILRVNTEITKAPLSASMIKRYDEHHQDLTLLKALVRQ
                     QLPEKYKEIFFDQSKNGYAGYIDGGASQEEFYKFIKPILEKMDGTEELLVKLNREDLLR
                     KQRTFDNGSIPHQIHLGELHAILRRQEDFYPFLKDNREKIEKILTFRIPYYVGPLARGN
                     SRFAWMTRKSEETITPWNFEEVVDKGASAQSFIERMTNFDKNLPNEKVLPKHSLLYEYF
                     TVYNELTKVKYVTEGMRKPAFLSGEQKKAIVDLLFKTNRKVTVKQLKEDYFKKIECFDS
                     VEISGVEDRFNASLGTYHDLLKIIKDKDFLDNEENEDILEDIVLTLTLFEDREMIEERL
                     KTYAHLFDDKVMKQLKRRRYTGWGRLSRKLINGIRDKQSGKTILDFLKSDGFANRNFMQ
                     LIHDDSLTFKEDIQKAQVSGQGDSLHEHIANLAGSPAIKKGILQTVKVVDELVKVMGRH
                     KPENIVIEMARENQTTQKGQKNSRERMKRIEEGIKELGSQILKEHPVENTQLQNEKLYL
                     YYLQNGRDMYVDQELDINRLSDYDVDHIVPQSFLKDDSIDNKVLTRSDKNRGKSDNVPS
                     EEVVKKMKNYWRQLLNAKLITQRKFDNLTKAERGGLSELDKAGFIKRQLVETRQITKHV
                     AQILDSRMNTKYDENDKLIREVKVITLKSKLVSDFRKDFQFYKVREINNYHHAHDAYLN
                     AVVGTALIKKYPKLESEFVYGDYKVYDVRKMIAKSEQEIGKATAKYFFYSNIMNFFKTE
                     ITLANGEIRKRPLIETNGETGEIVWDKGRDFATVRKVLSMPQVNIVKKTEVQTGGFSKE
                     SILPKRNSDKLIARKKDWDPKKYGGFDSPTVAYSVLVVAKVEKGKSKKLKSVKELLGIT
                     IMERSSFEKNPIDFLEAKGYKEVKKDLIIKLPKYSLFELENGRKRMLASAGELQKGNEL
                     ALPSKYVNFLYLASHYEKLKGSPEDNEQKQLFVEQHKHYLDEIIEQISEFSKRVILADA
                     NLDKVLSAYNKHRDKPIREQAENIIHLFTLTNLGAPAAFKYFDTTIDRKRYTSTKEVLD
                     ATLIHQSITGLYETRIDLSQLGGD"
     CDS             6711..6758
                     /codon_start=1
                     /product="bipartite nuclear localization signal from
                     nucleoplasmin"
                     /label=nucleoplasmin NLS
                     /translation="KRPAATKKAGQAKKKK"
     CDS             6774..6830
                     /codon_start=1
                     /product="2A peptide from porcine teschovirus-1
                     polyprotein"
                     /label=P2A
                     /note="Eukaryotic ribosomes fail to insert a peptide bond
                     between the Gly and Pro residues, yielding separate
                     polypeptides."
                     /translation="ATNFSLLKQAGDVEENPGP"
     CDS             6831..7430
                     /codon_start=1
                     /gene="pac from Streptomyces alboniger"
                     /product="puromycin N-acetyltransferase"
                     /label=PuroR
                     /note="confers resistance to puromycin"
                     /translation="MTEYKPTVRLATRDDVPRAVRTLAAAFADYPATRHTVDPDRHIER
                     VTELQELFLTRVGLDIGKVWVADDGAAVAVWTTPESVEAGAVFAEIGPRMAELSGSRLA
                     AQQQMEGLLAPHRPKEPAWFLATVGVSPDHQGKGLGSAVVLPGVEAAERAGVPAFLETS
                     APRNLPFYERLGFTVTADVEVPEGPRTWCMTRKPGA"
     primer_bind     complement(6831..6850)
                     /label=Puro-R
                     /note="Puromycin resistance gene, reverse primer. Also
                     called puro-variant-R"
     primer_bind     7327..7347
                     /label=Puro-F
                     /note="Puromycin resistance gene, forward primer"
     misc_feature    7446..8034
                     /label=WPRE
                     /note="woodchuck hepatitis virus posttranscriptional
                     regulatory element"
     primer_bind     complement(7499..7519)
                     /label=WPRE-R
                     /note="WPRE, reverse primer"
     CDS             complement(7917..7928)
                     /codon_start=1
                     /product="Factor Xa recognition and cleavage site"
                     /label=Factor Xa site
                     /translation="IEGR"
     LTR             8106..8339
                     /label=3' LTR (Delta-U3)
                     /note="self-inactivating 3' long terminal repeat (LTR) from
                     HIV-1"
     polyA_signal    8417..8538
                     /label=SV40 poly(A) signal
                     /note="SV40 polyadenylation signal"
     primer_bind     complement(8454..8473)
                     /label=SV40pA-R
                     /note="SV40 polyA, reverse primer"
     primer_bind     8508..8527
                     /label=EBV-rev
                     /note="SV40 polyA terminator, reverse primer"
     rep_origin      8578..8713
                     /label=SV40 ori
                     /note="SV40 origin of replication"
     primer_bind     8640..8659
                     /label=SV40pro-F
                     /note="SV40 promoter/origin, forward primer"
     primer_bind     complement(8733..8752)
                     /label=T7
                     /note="T7 promoter, forward primer"
     promoter        complement(8734..8752)
                     /label=T7 promoter
                     /note="promoter for bacteriophage T7 RNA polymerase"
     primer_bind     complement(8762..8779)
                     /label=M13 Forward
                     /note="In lacZ gene. Also called M13-F20 or M13 (-21)
                     Forward"
     primer_bind     complement(8762..8778)
                     /label=M13 fwd
                     /note="common sequencing primer, one of multiple similar
                     variants"
     primer_bind     complement(8771..8793)
                     /label=M13/pUC Forward
                     /note="In lacZ gene"
     rep_origin      8920..9375
                     /direction=RIGHT
                     /label=f1 ori
                     /note="f1 bacteriophage origin of replication; arrow
                     indicates direction of (+) strand synthesis"
     primer_bind     complement(9007..9026)
                     /label=F1ori-R
                     /note="F1 origin, reverse primer"
     primer_bind     9217..9238
                     /label=F1ori-F
                     /note="F1 origin, forward primer"
     promoter        9401..9505
                     /gene="bla"
                     /label=AmpR promoter
     CDS             9506..10366
                     /codon_start=1
                     /gene="bla"
                     /product="beta-lactamase"
                     /label=AmpR
                     /note="confers resistance to ampicillin, carbenicillin, and
                     related antibiotics"
                     /translation="MSIQHFRVALIPFFAAFCLPVFAHPETLVKVKDAEDQLGARVGYI
                     ELDLNSGKILESFRPEERFPMMSTFKVLLCGAVLSRIDAGQEQLGRRIHYSQNDLVEYS
                     PVTEKHLTDGMTVRELCSAAITMSDNTAANLLLTTIGGPKELTAFLHNMGDHVTRLDRW
                     EPELNEAIPNDERDTTMPVAMATTLRKLLTGELLTLASRQQLIDWMEADKVAGPLLRSA
                     LPAGWFIADKSGAGERGSRGIIAALGPDGKPSRIVVIYTTGSQATMDERNRQIAEIGAS
                     LIKHW"
     primer_bind     complement(9724..9743)
                     /label=Amp-R
                     /note="Ampicillin resistance gene, reverse primer"
     rep_origin      10537..11125
                     /direction=RIGHT
                     /label=ori
                     /note="high-copy-number ColE1/pMB1/pBR322/pUC origin of
                     replication"
     primer_bind     11026..11045
                     /label=pBR322ori-F
                     /note="pBR322 origin, forward primer"
     primer_bind     11279..11296
                     /label=L4440
                     /note="L4440 vector, forward primer"
     protein_bind    11413..11434
                     /label=CAP binding site
                     /bound_moiety="E. coli catabolite activator protein"
                     /note="CAP binding activates transcription in the presence
                     of cAMP."
     promoter        11449..11479
                     /label=lac promoter
                     /note="promoter for the E. coli lac operon"
     protein_bind    11487..11503
                     /label=lac operator
                     /bound_moiety="lac repressor encoded by lacI"
                     /note="The lac repressor binds to the lac operator to
                     inhibit transcription in E. coli. This inhibition can be
                     relieved by adding lactose or
                     isopropyl-beta-D-thiogalactopyranoside (IPTG)."
     primer_bind     11492..11514
                     /label=M13/pUC Reverse
                     /note="In lacZ gene"
     primer_bind     11511..11527
                     /label=M13 rev
                     /note="common sequencing primer, one of multiple similar
                     variants"
     primer_bind     11511..11527
                     /label=M13 Reverse
                     /note="In lacZ gene. Also called M13-rev"
     primer_bind     11546..11566
                     /label=T3
                     /note="T3 promoter, forward primer"
     promoter        11548..11566
                     /label=T3 promoter
                     /note="promoter for bacteriophage T3 RNA polymerase"
ORIGIN
        1 ttaatgtagt cttatgcaat actcttgtag tcttgcaaca tggtaacgat gagttagcaa
       61 catgccttac aaggagagaa aaagcaccgt gcatgccgat tggtggaagt aaggtggtac
      121 gatcgtgcct tattaggaag gcaacagacg ggtctgacat ggattggacg aaccactgaa
      181 ttgccgcatt gcagagatat tgtatttaag tgcctagctc gatacataaa cgggtctctc
      241 tggttagacc agatctgagc ctgggagctc tctggctaac tagggaaccc actgcttaag
      301 cctcaataaa gcttgccttg agtgcttcaa gtagtgtgtg cccgtctgtt gtgtgactct
      361 ggtaactaga gatccctcag acccttttag tcagtgtgga aaatctctag cagtggcgcc
      421 cgaacaggga cttgaaagcg aaagggaaac cagaggagct ctctcgacgc aggactcggc
      481 ttgctgaagc gcgcacggca agaggcgagg ggcggcgact ggtgagtacg ccaaaaattt
      541 tgactagcgg aggctagaag gagagagatg ggtgcgagag cgtcagtatt aagcggggga
      601 gaattagatc gcgatgggaa aaaattcggt taaggccagg gggaaagaaa aaatataaat
      661 taaaacatat agtatgggca agcagggagc tagaacgatt cgcagttaat cctggcctgt
      721 tagaaacatc agaaggctgt agacaaatac tgggacagct acaaccatcc cttcagacag
      781 gatcagaaga acttagatca ttatataata cagtagcaac cctctattgt gtgcatcaaa
      841 ggatagagat aaaagacacc aaggaagctt tagacaagat agaggaagag caaaacaaaa
      901 gtaagaccac cgcacagcaa gcggccgctg atcttcagac ctggaggagg agatatgagg
      961 gacaattgga gaagtgaatt atataaatat aaagtagtaa aaattgaacc attaggagta
     1021 gcacccacca aggcaaagag aagagtggtg cagagagaaa aaagagcagt gggaatagga
     1081 gctttgttcc ttgggttctt gggagcagca ggaagcacta tgggcgcagc gtcaatgacg
     1141 ctgacggtac aggccagaca attattgtct ggtatagtgc agcagcagaa caatttgctg
     1201 agggctattg aggcgcaaca gcatctgttg caactcacag tctggggcat caagcagctc
     1261 caggcaagaa tcctggctgt ggaaagatac ctaaaggatc aacagctcct ggggatttgg
     1321 ggttgctctg gaaaactcat ttgcaccact gctgtgcctt ggaatgctag ttggagtaat
     1381 aaatctctgg aacagatttg gaatcacacg acctggatgg agtgggacag agaaattaac
     1441 aattacacaa gcttaataca ctccttaatt gaagaatcgc aaaaccagca agaaaagaat
     1501 gaacaagaat tattggaatt agataaatgg gcaagtttgt ggaattggtt taacataaca
     1561 aattggctgt ggtatataaa attattcata atgatagtag gaggcttggt aggtttaaga
     1621 atagtttttg ctgtactttc tatagtgaat agagttaggc agggatattc accattatcg
     1681 tttcagaccc acctcccaac cccgagggga cccagagagg gcctatttcc catgattcct
     1741 tcatatttgc atatacgata caaggctgtt agagagataa ttagaattaa tttgactgta
     1801 aacacaaaga tattagtaca aaatacgtga cgtagaaagt aataatttct tgggtagttt
     1861 gcagttttaa aattatgttt taaaatggac tatcatatgc ttaccgtaac ttgaaagtat
     1921 ttcgatttct tggctttata tatcttgtgg aaaggacgaa acaccggtga accgcatcga
     1981 gctgagtttt agagctagaa atagcaagtt aaaataaggc tagtccgtta tcaacttgaa
     2041 aaagtggcac cgagtcggtg cttttttgaa ttctagatct tgagacaaat ggcagtattc
     2101 atccacaatt ttaaaagaaa aggggggatt ggggggtaca gtgcagggga aagaatagta
     2161 gacataatag caacagacat acaaactaaa gaattacaaa aacaaattac aaaaattcaa
     2221 aattttcggg tttattacag ggacagcaga gatccacttt ggcgccggct cgagtggctc
     2281 cggtgcccgt cagtgggcag agcgcacatc gcccacagtc cccgagaagt tggggggagg
     2341 ggtcggcaat tgaaccggtg cctagagaag gtggcgcggg gtaaactggg aaagtgatgt
     2401 cgtgtactgg ctccgccttt ttcccgaggg tgggggagaa ccgtatataa gtgcagtagt
     2461 cgccgtgaac gttctttttc gcaacgggtt tgccgccaga acacaggtgt cgtgacgcgg
     2521 gatccgccac catggattac aaagacgatg acgataagat ggccccaaag aagaagcgga
     2581 aggtcggtat ccacggagtc ccagcagccg acaagaagta cagcatcggc ctggacatcg
     2641 gcaccaactc tgtgggctgg gccgtgatca ccgacgagta caaggtgccc agcaagaaat
     2701 tcaaggtgct gggcaacacc gaccggcaca gcatcaagaa gaacctgatc ggagccctgc
     2761 tgttcgacag cggcgaaaca gccgaggcca cccggctgaa gagaaccgcc agaagaagat
     2821 acaccagacg gaagaaccgg atctgctatc tgcaagagat cttcagcaac gagatggcca
     2881 aggtggacga cagcttcttc cacagactgg aagagtcctt cctggtggaa gaggataaga
     2941 agcacgagcg gcaccccatc ttcggcaaca tcgtggacga ggtggcctac cacgagaagt
     3001 accccaccat ctaccacctg agaaagaaac tggtggacag caccgacaag gccgacctgc
     3061 ggctgatcta tctggccctg gcccacatga tcaagttccg gggccacttc ctgatcgagg
     3121 gcgacctgaa ccccgacaac agcgacgtgg acaagctgtt catccagctg gtgcagacct
     3181 acaaccagct gttcgaggaa aaccccatca acgccagcgg cgtggacgcc aaggccatcc
     3241 tgtctgccag actgagcaag agcagacggc tggaaaatct gatcgcccag ctgcccggcg
     3301 agaagaagaa tggcctgttc ggcaacctga ttgccctgag cctgggcctg acccccaact
     3361 tcaagagcaa cttcgacctg gccgaggatg ccaaactgca gctgagcaag gacacctacg
     3421 acgacgacct ggacaacctg ctggcccaga tcggcgacca gtacgccgac ctgtttctgg
     3481 ccgccaagaa cctgtccgac gccatcctgc tgagcgacat cctgagagtg aacaccgaga
     3541 tcaccaaggc ccccctgagc gcctctatga tcaagagata cgacgagcac caccaggacc
     3601 tgaccctgct gaaagctctc gtgcggcagc agctgcctga gaagtacaaa gagattttct
     3661 tcgaccagag caagaacggc tacgccggct acattgacgg cggagccagc caggaagagt
     3721 tctacaagtt catcaagccc atcctggaaa agatggacgg caccgaggaa ctgctcgtga
     3781 agctgaacag agaggacctg ctgcggaagc agcggacctt cgacaacggc agcatccccc
     3841 accagatcca cctgggagag ctgcacgcca ttctgcggcg gcaggaagat ttttacccat
     3901 tcctgaagga caaccgggaa aagatcgaga agatcctgac cttccgcatc ccctactacg
     3961 tgggccctct ggccagggga aacagcagat tcgcctggat gaccagaaag agcgaggaaa
     4021 ccatcacccc ctggaacttc gaggaagtgg tggacaaggg cgcttccgcc cagagcttca
     4081 tcgagcggat gaccaacttc gataagaacc tgcccaacga gaaggtgctg cccaagcaca
     4141 gcctgctgta cgagtacttc accgtgtata acgagctgac caaagtgaaa tacgtgaccg
     4201 agggaatgag aaagcccgcc ttcctgagcg gcgagcagaa aaaggccatc gtggacctgc
     4261 tgttcaagac caaccggaaa gtgaccgtga agcagctgaa agaggactac ttcaagaaaa
     4321 tcgagtgctt cgactccgtg gaaatctccg gcgtggaaga tcggttcaac gcctccctgg
     4381 gcacatacca cgatctgctg aaaattatca aggacaagga cttcctggac aatgaggaaa
     4441 acgaggacat tctggaagat atcgtgctga ccctgacact gtttgaggac agagagatga
     4501 tcgaggaacg gctgaaaacc tatgcccacc tgttcgacga caaagtgatg aagcagctga
     4561 agcggcggag atacaccggc tggggcaggc tgagccggaa gctgatcaac ggcatccggg
     4621 acaagcagtc cggcaagaca atcctggatt tcctgaagtc cgacggcttc gccaacagaa
     4681 acttcatgca gctgatccac gacgacagcc tgacctttaa agaggacatc cagaaagccc
     4741 aggtgtccgg ccagggcgat agcctgcacg agcacattgc caatctggcc ggcagccccg
     4801 ccattaagaa gggcatcctg cagacagtga aggtggtgga cgagctcgtg aaagtgatgg
     4861 gccggcacaa gcccgagaac atcgtgatcg aaatggccag agagaaccag accacccaga
     4921 agggacagaa gaacagccgc gagagaatga agcggatcga agagggcatc aaagagctgg
     4981 gcagccagat cctgaaagaa caccccgtgg aaaacaccca gctgcagaac gagaagctgt
     5041 acctgtacta cctgcagaat gggcgggata tgtacgtgga ccaggaactg gacatcaacc
     5101 ggctgtccga ctacgatgtg gaccatatcg tgcctcagag ctttctgaag gacgactcca
     5161 tcgacaacaa ggtgctgacc agaagcgaca agaaccgggg caagagcgac aacgtgccct
     5221 ccgaagaggt cgtgaagaag atgaagaact actggcggca gctgctgaac gccaagctga
     5281 ttacccagag aaagttcgac aatctgacca aggccgagag aggcggcctg agcgaactgg
     5341 ataaggccgg cttcatcaag agacagctgg tggaaacccg gcagatcaca aagcacgtgg
     5401 cacagatcct ggactcccgg atgaacacta agtacgacga gaatgacaag ctgatccggg
     5461 aagtgaaagt gatcaccctg aagtccaagc tggtgtccga tttccggaag gatttccagt
     5521 tttacaaagt gcgcgagatc aacaactacc accacgccca cgacgcctac ctgaacgccg
     5581 tcgtgggaac cgccctgatc aaaaagtacc ctaagctgga aagcgagttc gtgtacggcg
     5641 actacaaggt gtacgacgtg cggaagatga tcgccaagag cgagcaggaa atcggcaagg
     5701 ctaccgccaa gtacttcttc tacagcaaca tcatgaactt tttcaagacc gagattaccc
     5761 tggccaacgg cgagatccgg aagcggcctc tgatcgagac aaacggcgaa accggggaga
     5821 tcgtgtggga taagggccgg gattttgcca ccgtgcggaa agtgctgagc atgccccaag
     5881 tgaatatcgt gaaaaagacc gaggtgcaga caggcggctt cagcaaagag tctatcctgc
     5941 ccaagaggaa cagcgataag ctgatcgcca gaaagaagga ctgggaccct aagaagtacg
     6001 gcggcttcga cagccccacc gtggcctatt ctgtgctggt ggtggccaaa gtggaaaagg
     6061 gcaagtccaa gaaactgaag agtgtgaaag agctgctggg gatcaccatc atggaaagaa
     6121 gcagcttcga gaagaatccc atcgactttc tggaagccaa gggctacaaa gaagtgaaaa
     6181 aggacctgat catcaagctg cctaagtact ccctgttcga gctggaaaac ggccggaaga
     6241 gaatgctggc ctctgccggc gaactgcaga agggaaacga actggccctg ccctccaaat
     6301 atgtgaactt cctgtacctg gccagccact atgagaagct gaagggctcc cccgaggata
     6361 atgagcagaa acagctgttt gtggaacagc acaagcacta cctggacgag atcatcgagc
     6421 agatcagcga gttctccaag agagtgatcc tggccgacgc taatctggac aaagtgctgt
     6481 ccgcctacaa caagcaccgg gataagccca tcagagagca ggccgagaat atcatccacc
     6541 tgtttaccct gaccaatctg ggagcccctg ccgccttcaa gtactttgac accaccatcg
     6601 accggaagag gtacaccagc accaaagagg tgctggacgc caccctgatc caccagagca
     6661 tcaccggcct gtacgagaca cggatcgacc tgtctcagct gggaggcgac aagcgtcctg
     6721 ctgctactaa gaaagctggt caagctaaga aaaagaaagc tagcggcagc ggcgccacca
     6781 acttcagcct gctgaagcag gccggcgacg tggaggagaa ccccggcccc atgaccgagt
     6841 acaagcccac ggtgcgcctc gccacccgcg acgacgtccc cagggccgta cgcaccctcg
     6901 ccgccgcgtt cgccgactac cccgccacgc gccacaccgt cgatccggac cgccacatcg
     6961 agcgggtcac cgagctgcaa gaactcttcc tcacgcgcgt cgggctcgac atcggcaagg
     7021 tgtgggtcgc ggacgacggc gcggccgtgg cggtctggac cacgccggag agcgtcgaag
     7081 cgggggcggt gttcgccgag atcggcccgc gcatggccga gttgagcggt tcccggctgg
     7141 ccgcgcagca acagatggaa ggcctcctgg cgccgcaccg gcccaaggag cccgcgtggt
     7201 tcctggccac cgtcggagtc tcgcccgacc accagggcaa gggtctgggc agcgccgtcg
     7261 tgctccccgg agtggaggcg gccgagcgcg ccggggtgcc cgccttcctg gagacctccg
     7321 cgccccgcaa cctccccttc tacgagcggc tcggcttcac cgtcaccgcc gacgtcgagg
     7381 tgcccgaagg accgcgcacc tggtgcatga cccgcaagcc cggtgcctga acgcgttaag
     7441 tcgacaatca acctctggat tacaaaattt gtgaaagatt gactggtatt cttaactatg
     7501 ttgctccttt tacgctatgt ggatacgctg ctttaatgcc tttgtatcat gctattgctt
     7561 cccgtatggc tttcattttc tcctccttgt ataaatcctg gttgctgtct ctttatgagg
     7621 agttgtggcc cgttgtcagg caacgtggcg tggtgtgcac tgtgtttgct gacgcaaccc
     7681 ccactggttg gggcattgcc accacctgtc agctcctttc cgggactttc gctttccccc
     7741 tccctattgc cacggcggaa ctcatcgccg cctgccttgc ccgctgctgg acaggggctc
     7801 ggctgttggg cactgacaat tccgtggtgt tgtcggggaa atcatcgtcc tttccttggc
     7861 tgctcgcctg tgttgccacc tggattctgc gcgggacgtc cttctgctac gtcccttcgg
     7921 ccctcaatcc agcggacctt ccttcccgcg gcctgctgcc ggctctgcgg cctcttccgc
     7981 gtcttcgcct tcgccctcag acgagtcgga tctccctttg ggccgcctcc ccgcgtcgac
     8041 tttaagacca atgacttaca aggcagctgt agatcttagc cactttttaa aagaaaaggg
     8101 gggactggaa gggctaattc actcccaacg aagacaagat ctgctttttg cttgtactgg
     8161 gtctctctgg ttagaccaga tctgagcctg ggagctctct ggctaactag ggaacccact
     8221 gcttaagcct caataaagct tgccttgagt gcttcaagta gtgtgtgccc gtctgttgtg
     8281 tgactctggt aactagagat ccctcagacc cttttagtca gtgtggaaaa tctctagcag
     8341 tacgtatagt agttcatgtc atcttattat tcagtattta taacttgcaa agaaatgaat
     8401 atcagagagt gagaggaact tgtttattgc agcttataat ggttacaaat aaagcaatag
     8461 catcacaaat ttcacaaata aagcattttt ttcactgcat tctagttgtg gtttgtccaa
     8521 actcatcaat gtatcttatc atgtctggct ctagctatcc cgcccctaac tccgcccatc
     8581 ccgcccctaa ctccgcccag ttccgcccat tctccgcccc atggctgact aatttttttt
     8641 atttatgcag aggccgaggc cgcctcggcc tctgagctat tccagaagta gtgaggaggc
     8701 ttttttggag gcctagggac gtacccaatt cgccctatag tgagtcgtat tacgcgcgct
     8761 cactggccgt cgttttacaa cgtcgtgact gggaaaaccc tggcgttacc caacttaatc
     8821 gccttgcagc acatccccct ttcgccagct ggcgtaatag cgaagaggcc cgcaccgatc
     8881 gcccttccca acagttgcgc agcctgaatg gcgaatgggn nnnnnnnnnn nnnnnnnnnn
     8941 nnnnnnnnnn nnnnnnnnnn nnnnnnnnnn nnnnnnnnnn nnnnnnnnnn nnnnnnnnnn
     9001 nnnnnnnnnn nnnnnnnnnn nnnnnnnnnn nnnnnnnnnn nnncnnnnnn nnnnnnnnnn
     9061 nnnnnnnnnn nnnnnnnnnn nnnnnnnnnn nnnnnnnnnn nnnnnnnnnn nnnnnnnnnn
     9121 nnnnnnnnnn nnnnnannnn nnnnnnnnnn nnnnnnnnnn nnnnnnnnnn nnnnnnnnnn
     9181 nnnnnccttt gacgttggag tccacgttct ttaatagtgg actcttgttc caaactggaa
     9241 caacactcaa ccctatctcg gtctattctt ttgatttata agggattttg ccgatttcgg
     9301 cctattggtt aaaaaatgag ctgatttaac aaaaatttaa cgcgaatttt aacaaaatat
     9361 taacgcttac aatttaggtg gcacttttcg gggaaatgtg cgcggaaccc ctatttgttt
     9421 atttttctaa atacattcaa atatgtatcc gctcatgaga caataaccct gataaatgct
     9481 tcaataatat tgaaaaagga agagtatgag tattcaacat ttccgtgtcg cccttattcc
     9541 cttttttgcg gcattttgcc ttcctgtttt tgctcaccca gaaacgctgg tgaaagtaaa
     9601 agatgctgaa gatcagttgg gtgcacgagt gggttacatc gaactggatc tcaacagcgg
     9661 taagatcctt gagagttttc gccccgaaga acgttttcca atgatgagca cttttaaagt
     9721 tctgctatgt ggcgcggtat tatcccgtat tgacgccggg caagagcaac tcggtcgccg
     9781 catacactat tctcagaatg acttggttga gtactcacca gtcacagaaa agcatcttac
     9841 ggatggcatg acagtaagag aattatgcag tgctgccata accatgagtg ataacactgc
     9901 ggccaactta cttctgacaa cgatcggagg accgaaggag ctaaccgctt ttttgcacaa
     9961 catgggggat catgtaactc gccttgatcg ttgggaaccg gagctgaatg aagccatacc
    10021 aaacgacgag cgtgacacca cgatgcctgt agcaatggca acaacgttgc gcaaactatt
    10081 aactggcgaa ctacttactc tagcttcccg gcaacaatta atagactgga tggaggcgga
    10141 taaagttgca ggaccacttc tgcgctcggc ccttccggct ggctggttta ttgctgataa
    10201 atctggagcc ggtgagcgtg ggtctcgcgg tatcattgca gcactggggc cagatggtaa
    10261 gccctcccgt atcgtagtta tctacacgac ggggagtcag gcaactatgg atgaacgaaa
    10321 tagacagatc gctgagatag gtgcctcact gattaagcat tggtaactgt cagaccaagt
    10381 ttactcatat atactttaga ttgatttaaa acttcatttt taatttaaaa ggatctaggt
    10441 gaagatcctt tttgataatc tcatgaccaa aatcccttaa cgtgagtttt cgttccactg
    10501 agcgtcagac cccgtagaaa agatcaaagg atcttcttga gatccttttt ttctgcgcgt
    10561 aatctgctgc ttgcaaacaa aaaaaccacc gctaccagcg gtggtttgtt tgccggatca
    10621 agagctacca actctttttc cgaaggtaac tggcttcagc agagcgcaga taccaaatac
    10681 tgttcttcta gtgtagccgt agttaggcca ccacttcaag aactctgtag caccgcctac
    10741 atacctcgct ctgctaatcc tgttaccagt ggctgctgcc agtggcgata agtcgtgtct
    10801 taccgggttg gactcaagac gatagttacc ggataaggcg cagcggtcgg gctgaacggg
    10861 gggttcgtgc acacagccca gcttggagcg aacgacctac accgaactga gatacctaca
    10921 gcgtgagcta tgagaaagcg ccacgcttcc cgaagggaga aaggcggaca ggtatccggt
    10981 aagcggcagg gtcggaacag gagagcgcac gagggagctt ccagggggaa acgcctggta
    11041 tctttatagt cctgtcgggt ttcgccacct ctgacttgag cgtcgatttt tgtgatgctc
    11101 gtcagggggg cggagcctat ggaaaaacgc cagcaacgcg gcctttttac ggttcctggc
    11161 cttttgctgg ccttttgctc acatgttctt tcctgcgtta tcccctgatt ctgtggataa
    11221 ccgtattacc gcctttgagt gagctgatac cgctcgccgc agccgaacga ccgagcgcag
    11281 cgagtcagtg agcgaggaag cggaagagcg cccaatacgc aaaccgcctc tccccgcgcg
    11341 ttggccgatt cattaatgca gctggcacga caggtttccc gactggaaag cgggcagtga
    11401 gcgcaacgca attaatgtga gttagctcac tcattaggca ccccaggctt tacactttat
    11461 gcttccggct cgtatgttgt gtggaattgt gagcggataa caatttcaca caggaaacag
    11521 ctatgaccat gattacgcca agcgcgcaat taaccctcac taaagggaac aaaagctgga
    11581 gctgcaagc
//
