>Addgene plasmid #51765 | lentiCRISPR - EGFP sgRNA 6 | depositor partial sequence | sequence record 79388 | sgRNA 6
GGTGAACCGCATCGAGCTGA
