>Addgene plasmid #51765 | lentiCRISPR - EGFP sgRNA 6 | addgene partial sequence | sequence record 80643 | hU6-F 5'-GAGGGCCTATTTCCCATGATT-3'
ACGATACAAGGCTGTTAGAGAGATAATTAGAATTAATTTGACTGTAAACACAAAGATATTAGTACAAAAT
ACGTGACGTAGAAAGTAATAATTTCTTGGGTAGTTTGCAGTTTTAAAATTATGTTTTAAAATGGACTATC
ATATGCTTACCGTAACTTGAAAGTATTTCGATTTCTTGGCTTTATATATCTTGTGGAAAGGACGAAACAC
CGGTGAACCGCATCGAGCTGAGTTTTAGAGCTAGAAATAGCAAGTTAAAATAAGGCTAGTCCGTTATCAA
CTTGAAAAAGTGGCACCGAGTCGGTGCTTTTTTGAATTCTAGATCTTGAGACAAATGGCAGTATTCATCC
ACAATTTTAAAAGAAAAGGGGGGATTGGGGGGTACAGTGCAGGGGAAAGAATAGTAGACATAATAGCAAC
AGACATACAAACTAAAGAATTACAAAAACAAATTACAAAAATTCAAAATTTTCGGGTTTATTACAGGGAC
AGCAGAGATCCACTTTGGCGCCGGCTCGAGTGGCTCCGGTGCCCGTCAGTGGGCAGAGCGCACATCGCCC
ACAGTCCCCGAGAAGTTGGGGGGAGGGGTCGGCAATTGAACCGGTGCCTAGAGAAGGTGGCGCGGGGTAA
ACTGGGAAAGTGATGTCGTGTACTGGCTCCGCCTTTTTCCCGAGGGTGGGGGAGAACCGTATATAAGTGC
AGTAGTCGCCGTGAACGTTCTTTTTCGCAACGGGTTTGCCGCCAGAACACAGGTGTCGTGACGCGGGATC
CGCCACCATGGATTACAAAGACGATGACGATAAGATGGCCCCAAAGAAGAAGCGGAAGGTCGGTATCCAC
GGAGTCCCAGCAGCCGACAAGAAGTACAGCATCGGCCTGGACATCGGCACCAACTCTGTGGGCTGGGCCG
TGATCACCGACGAGTACAAGGTGCCCAGCAAGAAATTCAAGGTGCTGGGCAAC
