>Addgene plasmid #51765 | lentiCRISPR - EGFP sgRNA 6 | addgene partial sequence | sequence record 81004 | puro-variant-R 5'-gtgggcttgtactcggtcat-3'
GTCGCCGGCCTGCTTCAGCAGGCTGAAGTTGGTGGCGCCGCTGCCGCTAGCTTTCTTTTTCTTAGCTTGA
CCAGCTTTCTTAGTAGCAGCAGGACGCTTGTCGCCTCCCAGCTGAGACAGGTCGATCCGTGTCTCGTACA
GGCCGGTGATGCTCTGGTGGATCAGGGTGGCGTCCAGCACCTCTTTGGTGCTGGTGTACCTCTTCCGGTC
GATGGTGGTGTCAAAGTACTTGAAGGCGGCAGGGGCTCCCAGATTGGTCAGGGTAAACAGGTGGATGATA
TTCTCGGCCTGCTCTCTGATGGGCTTATCCCGGTGCTTGTTGTAGGCGGACAGCACTTTGTCCAGATTAG
CGTCGGCCAGGATCACTCTCTTGGAGAACTCGCTGATCTGCTCGATGATCTCGTCCAGGTAGTGCTTGTG
CTGTTCCACAAACAGCTGTTTCTGCTCATTATCCTCGGGGGAGCCCTTCAGCTTCTCATAGTGGCTGGCC
AGGTACAGGAAGTTCACATATTTGGAGGGCAGGGCCAGTTCGTTTCCCTTCTGCAGTTCGCCGGCAGAGG
CCAGCATTCTCTTCCGGCCGTTTTCCAGCTCGAACAGGGAGTACTTAGGCAGCTTGATGATCAGGTCCTT
TTTCACTTCTTTGTAGCCCTTGGCTTCCAGAAAGTCGATGGGATTCTTCTCGAAGCTGCTTCTTTCCATG
ATGGTGATCCCCAGCAGCTCTTTCACACTCTTCAGTTTCTTGGACTTGCCCTTTTCCACTTTGGCCACCA
CCAGCACAGAATAGGCCACGGTGGGGCTGTCGAAGCCGCCGTACTTCTTAGGGTCCCAGTCCTTCTTTCT
GGCGATCAGCTTATCGCTGTTCCTCTTGGGCAGGATAGACTCTTTGCTGAAGCCGCCTGTCTGCACCTCG
GTCTTTTTCACGATATTCACTTGGGGCATGCTCAGCACTTTCCGCACGGTGGCAA
