>Addgene plasmid #51765 | lentiCRISPR - EGFP sgRNA 6 | addgene partial sequence | sequence record 81005 | hSpCas9-R1 5'-CGCTCGTGCTTCTTATCCTC-3'
TCTTCCAGTCTGTGGAAGAAGCTGTCGTCCACCTTGGCCATCTCGTTGCTGAAGATCTCTTGCAGATAGC
AGATCCGGTTCTTCCGTCTGGTGTATCTTCTTCTGGCGGTTCTCTTCAGCCGGGTGGCCTCGGCTGTTTC
GCCGCTGTCGAACAGCAGGGCTCCGATCAGGTTCTTCTTGATGCTGTGCCGGTCGGTGTTGCCCAGCACC
TTGAATTTCTTGCTGGGCACCTTGTACTCGTCGGTGATCACGGCCCAGCCCACAGAGTTGGTGCCGATGT
CCAGGCCGATGCTGTACTTCTTGTCGGCTGCTGGGACTCCGTGGATACCGACCTTCCGCTTCTTCTTTGG
GGCCATCTTATCGTCATCGTCTTTGTAATCCATGGTGGCGGATCCCGCGTCACGACACCTGTGTTCTGGC
GGCAAACCCGTTGCGAAAAAGAACGTTCACGGCGACTACTGCACTTATATACGGTTCTCCCCCACCCTCG
GGAAAAAGGCGGAGCCAGTACACGACATCACTTTCCCAGTTTACCCCGCGCCACCTTCTCTAGGCACCGG
TTCAATTGCCGACCCCTCCCCCCAACTTCTCGGGGACTGTGGGCGATGTGCGCTCTGCCCACTGACGGGC
ACCGGAGCCACTCGAGCCGGCGCCAAAGTGGATCTCTGCTGTCCCTGTAATAAACCCGAAAATTTTGAAT
TTTTGTAATTTGTTTTTGTAATTCTTTAGTTTGTATGTCTGTTGCTATTATGTCTACTATTCTTTCCCCT
GCACTGTACCCCCCAATCCCCCCTTTTCTTTTAAAATTGTGGATGAATACTGCCATTTGTCTCAAGATCT
AGAATTCAAAAAAGCACCGACTCGGTGCCACTTTTTCAAGTTGATAACGGACTAGCCTTATTTTAACTTG
CTATTTCTAGCTCTAAAACTCAGCTCGATGCGGTTCACCGGTGTTTCGTCCTTTCCACAAGATATATAAA
GCCAAGAAATCGAAATACTTTCAAGTT
